>Addgene plasmid #91932 | pRSF_6His-ZmSUMO1a-GG_ZmSCE1b-Myc | addgene full sequence | sequence record 181725 | Addgene NGS Result
TAGGAAATTAATACGACTCACTATAGGGGAATTGTGAGCGGATAACAATTCCCCTGTAGAAATAATTTTG
TTTAACTTTAATAAGGAGATATACCATGGGCAGCAGCCATCACCATCATCACCACAGCCAGGATCCGAAT
TCGATGTCTGGAGCCGGCGAGGAGGATAAGAAGCCCGCGGAGGGCGGCGCCCACATCAACCTTAAGGTCA
AGGGACAGGATGGCAATGAGGTGTTCTTTCGCATAAAGAGGTCCACCCAGCTGAAGAAGCTGATGAACGC
CTATTGCGACCGCCAGTCTGTGGACATGAATGCCATTGCATTCCTGTTTGATGGCCGCAGGCTTCGCGGC
GAGCAGACCCCTGATGAGCTGGAGATGGAGGACGGCGACGAGATCGACGCCATGCTTCACCAGACCGGAG
GCTAGGTCGACAAGCTTGCGGCCGCATAATGCTTAAGTCGAACAGAAAGTAATCGTATTGTACACGGCCG
CATAATCGAAATTAATACGACTCACTATAGGGGAATTGTGAGCGGATAACAATTCCCCATCTTAGTATAT
TAGTTAAGTATAAGAAGGAGATATACATATGTCTGGGGGAATCGCCCGCGGCCGCCTTGCCGAGGAGCGC
AAGGCCTGGCGCAAGAACCACCCGCACGGTTTCGTCGCAAAGCCGGAGTCGCTGCCCGACGGGACGGTGA
ACCTGATGATCTGGCAGTGCACCATCCCCGGCAAGCAAGGGACTGACTGGGAAGGTGGATATTTCCCTCT
CACCCTTCATTTTAGTGAGGATTACCCTAGCAAGCCTCCCAAGTGCAAGTTCCCTCAGGGTTTCTTCCAC
CCAAATGTGTATCCTTCTGGAACAGTCTGCCTTTCGATTCTTAATGAGGACAGTGGTTGGAGACCAGCTA
TTACTGTTAAGCAGATTCTCGTCGGGATCCAGGACTTGCTAGATCAGCCAAATCCTGCTGACCCTGCTCA
AACAGACGGATATCACCTTTTTATCCAGGATCCCACAGAATACAAGAGGCGCGTTAGACTGCAGGCGAAG
CAGTATCCTGCATTGGTCGAACAAAAACTCATCTCAGAAGAGGATCTGTGACTCGAGTCTGGTAAAGAAA
CCGCTGCTGCGAAATTTGAACGCCAGCACATGGACTCGTCTACTAGCGCAGCTTAATTAACCTAGGCTGC
TGCCACCGCTGAGCAATAACTAGCATAACCCCTTGGGGCCTCTAAACGGGTCTTGAGGGGTTTTTTGCTG
AAACCTCAGGCATTTGAGAAGCACACGGTCACACTGCTTCCGGTAGTCAATAAACCGGTAAACCAGCAAT
AGACATAAGCGGCTATTTAACGACCCTGCCCTGAACCGACGACAAGCTGACGACCGGGTCTCCGCAAGTG
GCACTTTTCGGGGAAATGTGCGCGGAACCCCTATTTGTTTATTTTTCTAAATACATTCAAATATGTATCC
GCTCATGAATTAATTCTTAGAAAAACTCATCGAGCATCAAATGAAACTGCAATTTATTCATATCAGGATT
ATCAATACCATATTTTTGAAAAAGCCGTTTCTGTAATGAAGGAGAAAACTCACCGAGGCAGTTCCATAGG
ATGGCAAGATCCTGGTATCGGTCTGCGATTCCGACTCGTCCAACATCAATACAACCTATTAATTTCCCCT
CGTCAAAAATAAGGTTATCAAGTGAGAAATCACCATGAGTGACGACTGAATCCGGTGAGAATGGCAAAAG
TTTATGCATTTCTTTCCAGACTTGTTCAACAGGCCAGCCATTACGCTCGTCATCAAAATCACTCGCATCA
ACCAAACCGTTATTCATTCGTGATTGCGCCTGAGCGAGACGAAATACGCGGTCGCTGTTAAAAGGACAAT
TACAAACAGGAATCGAATGCAACCGGCGCAGGAACACTGCCAGCGCATCAACAATATTTTCACCTGAATC
AGGATATTCTTCTAATACCTGGAATGCTGTTTTCCCGGGGATCGCAGTGGTGAGTAACCATGCATCATCA
GGAGTACGGATAAAATGCTTGATGGTCGGAAGAGGCATAAATTCCGTCAGCCAGTTTAGTCTGACCATCT
CATCTGTAACATCATTGGCAACGCTACCTTTGCCATGTTTCAGAAACAACTCTGGCGCATCGGGCTTCCC
ATACAATCGATAGATTGTCGCACCTGATTGCCCGACATTATCGCGAGCCCATTTATACCCATATAAATCA
GCATCCATGTTGGAATTTAATCGCGGCCTAGAGCAAGACGTTTCCCGTTGAATATGGCTCATACTCTTCC
TTTTTCAATATTATTGAAGCATTTATCAGGGTTATTGTCTCATGAGCGGATACATATTTGAATGTATTTA
GAAAAATAAACAAATAGGCATGCAGCGCTCTTCCGCTTCCTCGCTCACTGACTCGCTACGCTCGGTCGTT
CGACTGCGGCGAGCGGTGTCAGCTCACTCAAAAGCGGTAATACGGTTATCCACAGAATCAGGGGATAAAG
CCGGAAAGAACATGTGAGCAAAAAGCAAAGCACCGGAAGAAGCCAACGCCGCAGGCGTTTTTCCATAGGC
TCCGCCCCCCTGACGAGCATCACAAAAATCGACGCTCAAGCCAGAGGTGGCGAAACCCGACAGGACTATA
AAGATACCAGGCGTTTCCCCCTGGAAGCTCCCTCGTGCGCTCTCCTGTTCCGACCCTGCCGCTTACCGGA
TACCTGTCCGCCTTTCTCCCTTCGGGAAGCGTGGCGCTTTCTCATAGCTCACGCTGTTGGTATCTCAGTT
CGGTGTAGGTCGTTCGCTCCAAGCTGGGCTGTGTGCACGAACCCCCCGTTCAGCCCGACCGCTGCGCCTT
ATCCGGTAACTATCGTCTTGAGTCCAACCCGGTAAGACACGACTTATCGCCACTGGCAGCAGCCATTGGT
AACTGATTTAGAGGACTTTGTCTTGAAGTTATGCACCTGTTAAGGCTAAACTGAAAGAACAGATTTTGGT
GAGTGCGGTCCTCCAACCCACTTACCTTGGTTCAAAGAGTTGGTAGCTCAGCGAACCTTGAGAAAACCAC
CGTTGGTAGCGGTGGTTTTTCTTTATTTATGAGATGATGAATCAATCGGTCTATCAAGTCAACGAACAGC
TATTCCGTTACTCTAGATTTCAGTGCAATTTATCTCTTCAAATGTAGCACCTGAAGTCAGCCCCATACGA
TATAAGTTGTAATTCTCATGTTAGTCATGCCCCGCGCCCACCGGAAGGAGCTGACTGGGTTGAAGGCTCT
CAAGGGCATCGGTCGAGATCCCGGTGCCTAATGAGTGAGCTAACTTACATTAATTGCGTTGCGCTCACTG
CCCGCTTTCCAGTCGGGAAACCTGTCGTGCCAGCTGCATTAATGAATCGGCCAACGCGCGGGGAGAGGCG
GTTTGCGTATTGGGCGCCAGGGTGGTTTTTCTTTTCACCAGTGAGACGGGCAACAGCTGATTGCCCTTCA
CCGCCTGGCCCTGAGAGAGTTGCAGCAAGCGGTCCACGCTGGTTTGCCCCAGCAGGCGAAAATCCTGTTT
GATGGTGGTTAACGGCGGGATATAACATGAGCTGTCTTCGGTATCGTCGTATCCCACTACCGAGATGTCC
GCACCAACGCGCAGCCCGGACTCGGTAATGGCGCGCATTGCGCCCAGCGCCATCTGATCGTTGGCAACCA
GCATCGCAGTGGGAACGATGCCCTCATTCAGCATTTGCATGGTTTGTTGAAAACCGGACATGGCACTCCA
GTCGCCTTCCCGTTCCGCTATCGGCTGAATTTGATTGCGAGTGAGATATTTATGCCAGCCAGCCAGACGC
AGACGCGCCGAGACAGAACTTAATGGGCCCGCTAACAGCGCGATTTGCTGGTGACCCAATGCGACCAGAT
GCTCCACGCCCAGTCGCGTACCGTCTTCATGGGAGAAAATAATACTGTTGATGGGTGTCTGGTCAGAGAC
ATCAAGAAATAACGCCGGAACATTAGTGCAGGCAGCTTCCACAGCAATGGCATCCTGGTCATCCAGCGGA
TAGTTAATGATCAGCCCACTGACGCGTTGCGCGAGAAGATTGTGCACCGCCGCTTTACAGGCTTCGACGC
CGCTTCGTTCTACCATCGACACCACCACGCTGGCACCCAGTTGATCGGCGCGAGATTTAATCGCCGCGAC
AATTTGCGACGGCGCGTGCAGGGCCAGACTGGAGGTGGCAACGCCAATCAGCAACGACTGTTTGCCCGCC
AGTTGTTGTGCCACGCGGTTGGGAATGTAATTCAGCTCCGCCATCGCCGCTTCCACTTTTTCCCGCGTTT
TCGCAGAAACGTGGCTGGCCTGGTTCACCACGCGGGAAACGGTCTGATAAGAGACACCGGCATACTCTGC
GACATCGTATAACGTTACTGGTTTCACATTCACCACCCTGAATTGACTCTCTTCCGGGCGCTATCATGCC
ATACCGCGAAAGGTTTTGCGCCATTCGATGGTGTCCGGGATCTCGACGCTCTCCCTTATGCGACTCCTGC
AT
Features (pLannotate 1.2.2; 19 found; start..end, strand, type, name):
      9..27      +  promoter       T7 promoter: promoter for bacteriophage T7 RNA polymerase
     28..52      +  protein_bind   lac operator: The lac repressor binds to the lac operator to inhibit transcription in E. coli. This inhibition can be relieved by adding lactose or isopropyl-β-D-thiogalactopyranoside (IPTG). lac repressor encoded by lacI
     67..89      +  RBS            RBS: efficient ribosome binding site from bacteriophage T7 gene 10 (Olins and Rangwala, 1989)
    144..422     +  CDS            SUMO1 (fragment): SUMO1_ORYSJ - Also known as SMT3, SUM1. Experimental evidence at protein level: Swiss-Prot protein existence level 1. Ubiquitin-like protein which can be covalently attached to target lysines as a monomer. Does not seem to be involved in protein degradation and may function as an antagonist of ubiquitin in the degradation process (By similarity). From Oryza sativa subsp. japonica (Rice).
    503..521     +  promoter       T7 promoter: promoter for bacteriophage T7 RNA polymerase
    522..546     +  protein_bind   lac operator: The lac repressor binds to the lac operator to inhibit transcription in E. coli. This inhibition can be relieved by adding lactose or isopropyl-β-D-thiogalactopyranoside (IPTG). lac repressor encoded by lacI
    589..1068    +  CDS            SCE1: SCE1_ARATH - Also known as AHUS5, EMB1637. Experimental evidence at protein level: Swiss-Prot protein existence level 1. SUMO-conjugating enzyme that accepts the SUMO proteins from the E1 SUMO-activating heterodimer SAE1/SAE2 and catalyzes its covalent attachment to other proteins with the E3 SUMO ligases SIZ1 and MMS21. Associates with SIZ1 for sumoylation of the transcription factor GTE3. From Arabidopsis thaliana (Mouse-ear cress).
   1114..1155    +  CDS            S-Tag (fragment): affinity and epitope tag derived from pancreatic ribonuclease A
   1185..1202    +  CDS            SET1 (fragment): solubility-enhancement tag derived from T7 phage gene 10B
   1210..1257    +  terminator     T7 terminator: transcription terminator for bacteriophage T7 RNA polymerase
   1421..1478    +  promoter       AmpR promoter (fragment): bla
   1487..2302    -  CDS            KanR: aminoglycoside phosphotransferase; aph(3')-Ia; confers resistance to kanamycin in bacteria or G418 (Geneticin®) in eukaryotes
   2303..2394    -  promoter       AmpR promoter: bla
   2410..3159    -  rep_origin     RSF ori: Plasmids containing the RSF 1030 origin of replication can be propagated in E. coli cells that contain additional plasmids with compatible origins.
   3242..3306    -  CDS            TcR (fragment): tetracycline efflux protein; tet; confers resistance to tetracycline
   3321..3342    -  protein_bind   CAP binding site: CAP binding activates transcription in the presence of cAMP. E. coli catabolite activator protein
   3355..4437    -  CDS            lacI: lac repressor; lacI; The lac repressor binds to the lac operator to inhibit transcription in E. coli. This inhibition can be relieved by adding lactose or isopropyl-β-D-thiogalactopyranoside (IPTG).
   4438..4515    -  promoter       lacI promoter: lacI
   4523..6       -  CDS            TcR (fragment) (across the origin): tetracycline efflux protein; tet; confers resistance to tetracycline
