[The description below was written by a language model from this plasmid's Addgene catalogue record and pLannotate feature annotations shown in this document.]
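Description:
pRSF_6His-ZmSUMO1a-GG_ZmSCE1b-Myc is a bacterial co-expression plasmid built on pRSFDuet-1, designed to produce two maize (Zea mays) SUMO-pathway proteins in E. coli from a single vector. It replicates from the RSF1030 origin, which is compatible with other common origins and so allows it to be maintained alongside additional plasmids in the same cell. Selection is by kanamycin through an aminoglycoside phosphotransferase gene. The backbone also carries lacI under its own promoter, supplying the repressor that controls both expression cassettes.

Each cassette has its own T7 promoter followed by a lac operator, so transcription depends on a host supplying T7 RNA polymerase and is induced with IPTG. A single T7 terminator lies downstream of the second cassette. The first site holds ZmSUMO1a fused to an N-terminal 6His tag provided by the backbone. The coding sequence is truncated immediately after the di-glycine motif, so the protein is made in its mature, conjugation-ready form without needing protease processing. The second site holds ZmSCE1b, the SUMO-conjugating (E2) enzyme, with a C-terminal Myc epitope. The automated annotation labels these reading frames by their closest rice SUMO1 and Arabidopsis SCE1 homologues, but the catalogue identifies both as maize genes. The S-tag fragment annotated after SCE1b is residual Duet backbone sequence, and the record does not indicate that it is part of the product. The sequenced record is slightly shorter than the listed total size (4,552 versus 4,625 bp).

The stated purpose is bacterial expression of maize SUMO1a and SCE1b. The tags allow purification and detection of the two components, consistent with the associated study characterising the maize SUMO system.
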