Addgene plasmid #91932: pRSF_6His-ZmSUMO1a-GG_ZmSCE1b-Myc
Purpose: Bacterial expression of maize SUMO1a and SCE1b
Depositing lab: Richard Vierstra. Depositing organization: Washington University in Saint Louis. Publication: Defining the SUMO System in Maize: SUMOylation Is Up-Regulated during Endosperm Development and Rapidly Induced by Stress. Augustine RC, York SL, Rytz TC, Vierstra RD. Plant Physiol. 2016 Jul;171(3):2191-210. doi: 10.1104/pp.16.00353. Epub 2016 May 15. PubMed 27208252.
Backbone
  Vector backbone: pRSFDuet-1
  Backbone size w/o insert (bp): 3829
  Total vector size (bp): 4625
  Vector type: Bacterial Expression
Growth in bacteria
  Bacterial resistance: Kanamycin, 50 μg/mL
  Growth temperature: 37°C
  Growth strain: DH5alpha
  Copy number: Unknown
Gene/Insert 1
  Gene/Insert name: 6His-ZmSUMO1a-GG
  Species: Zea mays
  Insert size (bp): 283
  Mutation: Truncation of ZmSUMO1a after the diGlycine motif
  Tag / fusion protein: 6His (N terminal on backbone)
  Cloning method: Restriction Enzyme; 5′ cloning site EcoRI (unknown if destroyed); 3′ cloning site SalI (unknown if destroyed)
  Sequencing primers: 5′ GGATCTCGACGCTCTCCCT; 3′ GATTATGCGGCCGTGTACAA
Gene/Insert 2
  Gene/Insert name: ZmSCE1b-Myc
  Species: Zea mays
  Insert size (bp): 513
  Tag / fusion protein: Myc (C terminal on insert)
  Cloning method: Restriction Enzyme; 5′ cloning site NdeI (unknown if destroyed); 3′ cloning site XhoI (unknown if destroyed)
  Sequencing primers: 5′ TGTACACGGCCGCATAATC; 3′ GCTAGTTATTGCTCAGCGG
Terms and licenses: Academic/Nonprofit Terms; Industry Terms: Not Available to Industry
How to cite: pRSF_6His-ZmSUMO1a-GG_ZmSCE1b-Myc was a gift from Richard Vierstra (Addgene plasmid # 91932 ; http://n2t.net/addgene:91932 ; RRID:Addgene_91932)
